Addgene plasmid #224746: pGEMHE:mTREK-1(A286F)
Purpose: In vitro transcription for Oocyte expression of mTREK-1(A286F)
Depositing lab: Dan Minor. Depositing organization: University of California, San Francisco (UCSF). Publication: Development of covalent chemogenetic K(2P) channel activators. Deal PE, Lee H, Mondal A, Lolicato M, Mendonca PRF, Black H, Jang S, El-Hilali X, Bryant C, Isacoff EY, Renslo AR, Minor DL Jr. Cell Chem Biol. 2024 Jul 18;31(7):1305-1323.e9. doi: 10.1016/j.chembiol.2024.06.006. PubMed 39029456.
Backbone
  Vector backbone: pGEMHE
  Vector type: In vitro transcription for Oocyte expression
Growth in bacteria
  Bacterial resistance: Ampicillin, 100 μg/mL
  Growth temperature: 37°C
  Growth strain: DH5alpha
  Copy number: High Copy
Gene/Insert
  Gene/Insert name: Potassium channel subfamily K member 2 (alt names: Kcnk2; TREK-1)
  Species: M. musculus (mouse)
  Insert size (bp): 1236
  Mutation: A286F
  Entrez Gene: Kcnk2 (a.k.a. A430027H14Rik, TREK-1)
  Promoter: T7
  Cloning method: Restriction Enzyme; 5′ cloning site Hind III (not destroyed); 3′ cloning site XhoI (not destroyed)
  Sequencing primers: 5′ TAATACGACTCACTATAGGG; 3′ TCGGGTGTTCTTGAGGCTGG
Terms and licenses: Academic/Nonprofit Terms; Industry Terms: Not Available to Industry
How to cite: pGEMHE:mTREK-1(A286F) was a gift from Dan Minor (Addgene plasmid # 224746 ; http://n2t.net/addgene:224746 ; RRID:Addgene_224746)
