[The description below was written by a language model from this plasmid's Addgene catalogue record and pLannotate feature annotations shown in this document.]
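Description:
pGEMHE:mTREK-1(A286F) is a 4.4 kb in vitro transcription plasmid built on the pGEMHE backbone and intended to produce synthetic mRNA for expression in oocytes. It is propagated in E. coli as a high-copy plasmid through a ColE1/pUC-type origin and is selected with ampicillin via the β-lactamase gene and its native promoter. The remaining bacterial elements in the annotation (partial lacZα, lac promoter/operator, CAP site, and short rop, bom and lacI fragments) are leftovers of the pGEM-type parent vector and have no role in the payload.

The insert is mouse Kcnk2, encoding the two-pore-domain (K2P) potassium channel TREK-1, carrying the point substitution A286F and cloned between retained HindIII and XhoI sites. A T7 promoter lies upstream of the coding sequence, which is flanked by the 5′ and 3′ untranslated regions of the Xenopus laevis major β-globin gene. This arrangement is the defining feature of pGEMHE: T7 RNA polymerase transcribes a run-off RNA in which the globin UTRs promote stability and efficient translation once the transcript is injected into Xenopus oocytes. An SP6 promoter sits downstream in the opposite orientation. A very short match annotated as a 3xHA fragment lies beyond the 3′ UTR, outside the channel open reading frame, so the record gives no indication that the channel is epitope-tagged.

The construct is used to express the mutant channel heterologously in oocytes, a system typically used for electrophysiological recording. It was deposited in connection with work on covalent chemogenetic activators of K2P channels, though the record does not state the functional consequence of the A286F change.
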