Features (pLannotate 1.2.2; 17 found; start..end, strand, type, name):
    171..1031    -  CDS            AmpR: β-lactamase; bla; confers resistance to ampicillin, carbenicillin, and related antibiotics
   1032..1136    -  promoter       AmpR promoter: bla
   1231..1266    +  CDS            rop (fragment): Rop protein, which maintains plasmids at low copy number; rop
   1368..1467    +  misc_feature   bom (fragment): basis of mobility region from pBR322
   1473..1630    -  CDS            lacZα (fragment): LacZα fragment of β-galactosidase; lacZ fragment
   1633..1651    +  promoter       T7 promoter: promoter for bacteriophage T7 RNA polymerase
   1659..1676    +  misc_feature   MCS (fragment): pUC18/19 multiple cloning site
   1683..1725    +  5'UTR          Xenopus globin 5'-UTR: translational enhancer from the 5'-UTR of the major beta-globin gene of Xenopus laevis
   1771..3000    +  CDS            Kcnk2: KCNK2_MOUSE - Experimental evidence at protein level: Swiss-Prot protein existence level 1. Ion channel that contributes to passive transmembrane potassium transport. Reversibly converts between a voltage-insensitive potassium leak channel and a voltage-dependent outward rectifying potassium channel in a phosphorylation-dependent manner. In astrocytes, forms mostly heterodimeric potassium channels with KCNK1, with only a minor proportion of functional channels containing homodimeric KCNK2 (PubMed:24496152). In astrocytes, the heterodimer formed by KCNK1 and KCNK2 is required for rapid glutamat
   3068..3193    +  3'UTR          Xenopus globin 3'-UTR: 3'-UTR of the major beta-globin gene of Xenopus laevis
   3259..3281    +  CDS            3xHA (fragment): three tandem HA epitope tags
   3333..3351    -  promoter       SP6 promoter: promoter for bacteriophage SP6 RNA polymerase
   3393..3409    -  protein_bind   lac operator: The lac repressor binds to the lac operator to inhibit transcription in E. coli. This inhibition can be relieved by adding lactose or isopropyl-β-D-thiogalactopyranoside (IPTG). lac repressor encoded by lacI
   3417..3447    -  promoter       lac promoter: promoter for the E. coli lac operon
   3462..3483    -  protein_bind   CAP binding site: CAP binding activates transcription in the presence of cAMP. E. coli catabolite activator protein
   3496..3588    -  CDS            lacI (fragment): lac repressor; lacI; The lac repressor binds to the lac operator to inhibit transcription in E. coli. This inhibition can be relieved by adding lactose or isopropyl-β-D-thiogalactopyranoside (IPTG).
   3771..4359    -  rep_origin     ori: high-copy-number ColE1/pMB1/pBR322/pUC origin of replication
>Addgene plasmid #224746 | pGEMHE:mTREK-1(A286F) | addgene full sequence | sequence record 445050 | Addgene NGS Result
GAAGATCCTTTGATCTTTTCTACGGGGTCTGACGCTCAGTGGAACGAAAACTCACGTTAAGGGATTTTGG
TCATGAGATTATCAAAAAGGATCTTCACCTAGATCCTTTTAAATTAAAAATGAAGTTTTAAATCAATCTA
AAGTATATATGAGTAAACTTGGTCTGACAGTTACCAATGCTTAATCAGTGAGGCACCTATCTCAGCGATC
TGTCTATTTCGTTCATCCATAGTTGCCTGACTCCCCGTCGTGTAGATAACTACGATACGGGAGGGCTTAC
CATCTGGCCCCAGTGCTGCAATGATACCGCGAGACCCACGCTCACCGGCTCCAGATTTATCAGCAATAAA
CCAGCCAGCCGGAAGGGCCGAGCGCAGAAGTGGTCCTGCAACTTTATCCGCCTCCATCCAGTCTATTAAT
TGTTGCCGGGAAGCTAGAGTAAGTAGTTCGCCAGTTAATAGTTTGCGCAACGTTGTTGCCATTGCTACAG
GCATCGTGGTGTCACGCTCGTCGTTTGGTATGGCTTCATTCAGCTCCGGTTCCCAACGATCAAGGCGAGT
TACATGATCCCCCATGTTGTGCAAAAAAGCGGTTAGCTCCTTCGGTCCTCCGATCGTTGTCAGAAGTAAG
TTGGCCGCAGTGTTATCACTCATGGTTATGGCAGCACTGCATAATTCTCTTACTGTCATGCCATCCGTAA
GATGCTTTTCTGTGACTGGTGAGTACTCAACCAAGTCATTCTGAGAATAGTGTATGCGGCGACCGAGTTG
CTCTTGCCCGGCGTCAATACGGGATAATACCGCGCCACATAGCAGAACTTTAAAAGTGCTCATCATTGGA
AAACGTTCTTCGGGGCGAAAACTCTCAAGGATCTTACCGCTGTTGAGATCCAGTTCGATGTAACCCACTC
GTGCACCCAACTGATCTTCAGCATCTTTTACTTTCACCAGCGTTTCTGGGTGAGCAAAAACAGGAAGGCA
AAATGCCGCAAAAAAGGGAATAAGGGCGACACGGAAATGTTGAATACTCATACTCTTCCTTTTTCAATAT
TATTGAAGCATTTATCAGGGTTATTGTCTCATGAGCGGATACATATTTGAATGTATTTAGAAAAATAAAC
AAATAGGGGTTCCGCGCACATTTCCCCGAAAAGTGCCACCTGACGTCTAAGAAACCATTATTATCATGAC
ATTAACCTATAAAAATAGGCGTATCACGAGGCCCTTTCGTCTCGCGCGTTTCGGTGATGACGGTGAAAAC
CTCTGACACATGCAGCTCCCGGAGACGGTCACAGCTTGTCTGTAAGCGGATGCCGGGAGCAGACAAGCCC
GTCAGGGCGCGTCAGCGGGTGTTGGCGGGTGTCGGGGCTGGCTTAACTATGCGGCATCAGAGCAGATTGT
ACTGAGAGTGCACCATATGCGGTGTGAAATACCGCACAGATGCGTAAGGAGAAAATACCGCATCAGGCGC
CATTCGCCATTCAGGCTGCGCAACTGTTGGGAAGGGCGATCGGTGCGGGCCTCTTCGCTATTACGCCAGC
TGGCGAAAGGGGGATGTGCTGCAAGGCGATTAAGTTGGGTAACGCCAGGGTTTTCCCAGTCACGACGTTG
TAAAACGACGGCCAGTGAATTGTAATACGACTCACTATAGGGCGAATTAATTCGAGCTCGGTACCCAGCT
TGCTTGTTCTTTTTGCAGAAGCTCAGAATAAACGCTCAACTTTGGCAGATCAATTCCCCGGGGATCCGAA
TTCTCTAGAGCAAGCTTATGGCGGCCCCTGACTTGCTGGATCCCAAGTCTGCTGCTCAGAACTCCAAACC
GAGGCTCTCATTCTCCTCAAAACCCACCGTGCTTGCTTCCCGGGTGGAGAGTGACTCGGCCATTAATGTT
ATGAAATGGAAGACGGTCTCCACGATTTTCCTGGTGGTCGTCCTCTACCTGATCATCGGAGCCACGGTGT
TCAAGGCATTGGAGCAGCCTCAGGAGATTTCCCAGAGGACCACCATTGTGATCCAGAAGCAGACCTTCAT
AGCCCAGCATGCCTGCGTCAACTCCACCGAGCTGGACGAACTCATCCAGCAAATAGTGGCAGCAATAAAC
GCAGGAATTATCCCCTTAGGAAACAGCTCCAATCAAGTTAGTCACTGGGACCTCGGAAGCTCTTTCTTCT
TTGCTGGTACTGTTATCACAACCATAGGATTTGGAAACATCTCCCCACGAACTGAAGGTGGAAAAATATT
CTGCATCATCTATGCCTTGCTGGGAATTCCCCTCTTTGGCTTTCTACTGGCTGGGGTTGGTGATCAGCTA
GGAACTATATTTGGAAAAGGAATTGCCAAAGTGGAAGACACATTTATTAAGTGGAATGTTAGTCAGACGA
AGATTCGTATCATCTCCACCATCATCTTCATCCTGTTTGGCTGTGTCCTCTTTGTGGCTCTCCCTGCGGT
CATATTCAAGCACATAGAAGGCTGGAGCGCCCTGGACGCTATCTATTTTGTGGTTATCACTCTGACGACC
ATTGGATTTGGAGACTACGTGGCAGGTGGATCAGACATTGAATATCTGGACTTCTACAAGCCTGTGGTGT
GGTTCTGGATCCTCGTTGGGCTGGCCTACTTTTTCGCTGTTCTGAGCATGATTGGGGACTGGCTACGGGT
GATCTCTAAGAAGACGAAGGAAGAGGTGGGAGAGTTCAGAGCGCATGCCGCTGAGTGGACAGCCAATGTC
ACGGCCGAGTTCAAGGAAACGAGGAGGCGGCTGAGCGTGGAGATCTACGACAAGTTCCAGCGTGCCACAT
CCGTGAAGCGGAAGCTCTCCGCAGAGCTGGCGGGCAACCACAACCAGGAACTGACTCCGTGTCGTCGCAC
CCTGTCTGTGAACCACCTGACCAGCGAGAGGGAAGTCCTGCCTCCCTTGCTGAAGGCTGAGAGCATCTAT
CTGAACGGTCTGACACCACACTGTGCTGGTGAGGACATAGCTGTCATTGAGAACATGAAGTGACTCGAGT
CGACGGATCCGCGGCCCGCGCATGCCCATGGTCTCTAGCTTGATCTGGTTACCACTAAACCAGCCTCAAG
AACACCCGAATGGAGTCTCTAAGCTACATAATACCAACTTACACTTTACAAAATGTTGTCCCCCAAAATG
TAGCCATTCGTATCTGCTCCTAATAAAAARAAAGTTTCTTCACATTCTAAAAAAAAAAAAAAAAAAAAAA
AAAAAACCCCCCCCCCCCCCCTGCAGGCGGCGCTTAAGTATCCGTACGACGTCCCGGACTACGCGTAAGA
ATTCGCGGCGCCTAGGGCGGCCGGCGCGGCTAGCTTGAGTATTCTATAGTGTCACCTAAATAGCTTGGCG
TAATCATGGTCATAGCTGTTTCCTGTGTGAAATTGTTATCCGCTCACAATTCCACACAACATACGAGCCG
GAAGCATAAAGTGTAAAGCCTGGGGTGCCTAATGAGTGAGCTAACTCACATTAATTGCGTTGCGCTCACT
GCCCGCTTTCCAGTCGGGAAACCTGTCGTGCCAGCTGCATTAATGAATCGGCCAACGCGCGGGGAGAGGC
GGTTTGCGTATTGGGCGCTCTTCCGCTTCCTCGCTCACTGACTCGCTGCGCTCGGTCGTTCGGCTGCGGC
GAGCGGTATCAGCTCACTCAAAGGCGGTAATACGGTTATCCACAGAATCAGGGGATAACGCAGGAAAGAA
CATGTGAGCAAAAGGCCAGCAAAAGGCCAGGAACCGTAAAAAGGCCGCGTTGCTGGCGTTTTTCCATAGG
CTCCGCCCCCCTGACGAGCATCACAAAAATCGACGCTCAAGTCAGAGGTGGCGAAACCCGACAGGACTAT
AAAGATACCAGGCGTTTCCCCCTGGAAGCTCCCTCGTGCGCTCTCCTGTTCCGACCCTGCCGCTTACCGG
ATACCTGTCCGCCTTTCTCCCTTCGGGAAGCGTGGCGCTTTCTCATAGCTCACGCTGTAGGTATCTCAGT
TCGGTGTAGGTCGTTCGCTCCAAGCTGGGCTGTGTGCACGAACCCCCCGTTCAGCCCGACCGCTGCGCCT
TATCCGGTAACTATCGTCTTGAGTCCAACCCGGTAAGACACGACTTATCGCCACTGGCAGCAGCCACTGG
TAACAGGATTAGCAGAGCGAGGTATGTAGGCGGTGCTACAGAGTTCTTGAAGTGGTGGCCTAACTACGGC
TACACTAGAAGAACAGTATTTGGTATCTGCGCTCTGCTGAAGCCAGTTACCTTCGGAAAAAGAGTTGGTA
GCTCTTGATCCGGCAAACAAACCACCGCTGGTAGCGGTGGTTTTTTTGTTTGCAAGCAGCAGATTACGCG
CAGAAAAAAAGGATCTCAA
